>Addgene plasmid #126235 | pGWB14-LYX017 | addgene full sequence | sequence record 246317 | Addgene NGS Result
TCGGTCTTGCCTTGCTCGTCGGTGATGTACTTCACCAGCTCCGCGAAGTCGCTCTTCTTGATGGAGCGCA
TGGGGACGTGCTTGGCAATCACGCGCACCCCCCGGCCGTTTTAGCGGCTAAAAAAGTCATGGCTCTGCCC
TCGGGCGGACCACGCCCATCATGACCTTGCCAAGCTCGTCCTGCTTCTCTTCGATCTTCGCCAGCAGGGC
GAGGATCGTGGCATCACCGAACCGCGCCGTGCGCGGGTCGTCGGTGAGCCAGAGTTTCAGCAGGCCGCCC
AGGCGGCCCAGGTCGCCATTGATGCGGGCCAGCTCGCGGACGTGCTCATAGTCCACGACGCCCGTGATTT
TGTAGCCCTGGCCGACGGCCAGCAGGTAGGCCGACAGGCTCATGCCGGCCGCCGCCGCCTTTTCCTCAAT
CGCTCTTCGTTCGTCTGGAAGGCAGTACACCTTGATAGGTGGGCTGCCCTTCCTGGTTGGCTTGGTTTCA
TCAGCCATCCGCTTGCCCTCATCTGTTACGCCGGCGGTAGCCGGCCAGCCTCGCAGAGCAGGATTCCCGT
TGAGCACCGCCAGGTGCGAATAAGGGACAGTGAAGAAGGAACACCCGCTCGCGGGTGGGCCTACTTCACC
TATCCTGCCCGGCTGACGCCGTTGGATACACCAAGGAAAGTCTACACGAACCCTTTGGCAAAATCCTGTA
TATCGTGCGAAAAAGGATGGATATACCGAAAAAATCGCTATAATGACCCCGAAGCAGGGTTATGCAGCGG
AAAAGCGCCACGCTTCCCGAAGGGAGAAAGGCGGACAGGTATCCGGTAAGCGGCAGGGTCGGAACAGGAG
AGCGCACGAGGGAGCTTCCAGGGGGAAACGCCTGGTATCTTTATAGTCCTGTCGGGTTTCGCCACCTCTG
ACTTGAGCGTCGATTTTTGTGATGCTCGTCAGGGGGGCGGAGCCTATGGAAAAACGCCAGCAACGCGGCC
TTTTTACGGTTCCTGGCCTTTTGCTGGCCTTTTGCTCACATGTTCTTTCCTGCGTTATCCCCTGATTCTG
TGGATAACCGTATTACCGCCTTTGAGTGAGCTGATACCGCTCGCCGCAGCCGAACGACCGAGCGCAGCGA
GTCAGTGAGCGAGGAAGCGGAAGAGCGCCAGAAGGCCGCCAGAGAGGCCGAGCGCGGCCGTGAGGCTTGG
ACGCTAGGGCAGGGCATGAAAAAGCCCGTAGCGGGCTGCTACGGGCGTCTGACGCGGTGGAAAGGGGGAG
GGGATGTTGTCTACATGGCTCTGCTGTAGTGAGTGGGTTGCGCTCCGGCAGCGGTCCTGATCAATCGTCA
CCCTTTCTCGGTCCTTCAACGTTCCTGACAACGAGCCTCCTTTTCGCCAATCCATCGACAATCACCGCGA
GTCCCTGCTCGAACGCTGCGTCCGGACCGGCTTCGTCGAAGGCGTCTATCGCGGCCCGCAACAGCGGCGA
GAGCGGAGCCTGTTCAACGGTGCCGCCGCGCTCGCCGGCATCGCTGTCGCCGGCCTGCTCCTCAAGCACG
GCCCCAACAGTGAAGTAGCTGATTGTCATCAGCGCATTGACGGCGTCCCCGGCCGAAAAACCCGCCTCGC
AGAGGAAGCGAAGCTGCGCGTCGGCCGTTTCCATCTGCGGTGCGCCCGGTCGCGTGCCGGCATGGATGCG
CGCGCCATCGCGGTAGGCGAGCAGCGCCTGCCTGAAGCTGCGGGCATTCCCGATCAGAAATGAGCGCCAG
TCGTCGTCGGCTCTCGGCACCGAATGCGTATGATTCTCCGCCAGCATGGCTTCGGCCAGTGCGTCGAGCA
GCGCCCGCTTGTTCCTGAAGTGCCAGTAAAGCGCCGGCTGCTGAACCCCCAACCGTTCCGCCAGTTTGCG
TGTCGTCAGACCGTCTACGCCGACCTCGTTCAACAGGTCCAGGGCGGCACGGATCACTGTATTCGGCTGC
AACTTTGTCATGCTTGACACTTTATCACTGATAAACATAATATGTCCACCAACTTATCAGTGATAAAGAA
TCCGCGCGTTCAATCGGACCAGCGGAGGCTGGTCCGGAGGCCAGACGTGAAACCCAACATACCCCTGATC
GTAATTCTGAGCACTGTCGCGCTCGACGCTGTCGGCATCGGCCTGATTATGCCGGTGCTGCCGGGCCTCC
TGCGCGATCTGGTTCACTCGAACGACGTCACCGCCCACTATGGCATTCTGCTGGCGCTGTATGCGTTGGT
GCAATTTGCCTGCGCACCTGTGCTGGGCGCGCTGTCGGATCGTTTCGGGCGGCGGCCAATCTTGCTCGTC
TCGCTGGCCGGCGCCAGATCTGGGGAACCCTGTGGTTGGCATGCACATACAAATGGACGAACGGATAAAC
CTTTTCACGCCCTTTTAAATATCCGATTATTCTAATAAACGCTCTTTTCTCTTAGGTTTACCCGCCAATA
TATCCTGTCAAACACTGATAGTTTAAACGTTGCGATTAAGAATTCGAGCTCGGTACCCCCCTACTCCAAA
AATGTCAAAGATACAGTCTCAGAAGACCAAAGGGCTATTGAGACTTTTCAACAAAGGGTAATTTCGGGAA
ACCTCCTCGGATTCCATTGCCCAGCTATCTGTCACTTCATCGAAAGGACAGTAGAAAAGGAAGGTGGCTC
CTACAAATGCCATCATTGCGATAAAGGAAAGGCTATCATTCAAGATGCCTCTGCCGACAGTGGTCCCAAA
GATGGACCCCCACCCACGAGGAGCATCGTGGAAAAAGAAGACGTTCCAACCACGTCTTCAAAGCAAGTGG
ATTGATGTGACATCTCCACTGACGTAAGGGATGACGCACAATCCCACTATCCTTCGCAAGACCCTTCCTC
TATATAAGGAAGTTCATTTCATTTGGAGAGGACAGCCCAAGCTTCGACTCTAGAGGATCCCCTTAAATCG
ATATGGAACGAGCTATACAAGGAAACGACGCTAGGGAACAAGCTAACAGTGAACGTTGGGATGGAGGATC
AGGAGGTACCACTTCTCCCTTCAAACTTCCTGACGAAAGTCCGAGTTGGACTGAGTGGCGGCTACATAAC
GATGAGACGAATTCGAATCAAGATAATCCCCTTGGTTTCAAGGAAAGCTGGGGTTTCGGGAAAGTTGTAT
TTAAGAGATATCTCAGATACGACAGGACGGAAGCTTCACTGCACAGAGTCCTTGGATCTTGGACGGGAGA
TTCGGTTAACTATGCAGCATCTCGATTTTTCGGTTTCGACCAGATCGGATGTACCTATAGTATTCGGTTT
CGAGGAGTTAGTATCACCGTTTCTGGAGGGTCTCGAACTCTTCAGCATCTCTGTGAGATGGCAATTCGGT
CTAAGCAAGAACTGCTACAGCTTGCCCCAATCGAAGTGGAAAGTAATGTATCAAGAGGATGCCCTGAAGG
TACTCAAACCTTCGAAAAAGAAAGCGAGTAAGTCGAGGGCGAGCTCGAATTCGGTACGCTGAAATCACCA
GTCTCTCTCTACAAATCTATCTCTCTCTATTTTCTCCATAAATAATGTGTGAGTAGTTTCCCGATAAGGG
AAATTAGGGTTCTTATAGGGTTTCGCTCATGTGTTGAGCATATAAGAAACCCTTAGTATGTATTTGTATT
TGTAAAATACTTCTATCAATAAAATTTCTAATTCCTAAAACCAAAATCCAGTACTAAAATCCAGATCTCC
CTGCAGGTCCCCAGATTAGCCTTTTCAATTTCAGAAAGAATGCTAACCCACAGATGGTTAGAGAGGCTTA
CGCAGCAGGTCTCATCAAGACGATCTACCCGAGCAATAATCTCCAGGAAATCAAATACCTTCCCAAGAAG
GTTAAAGATGCAGTCAAAAGATTCAGGACTAACTGCATCAAGAACACAGAGAAAGATATATTTCTCAAGA
TCAGAAGTACTATTCCAGTATGGACGATTCAAGGCTTGCTTCACAAACCAAGGCAAGTAATAGAGATTGG
AGTCTCTAAAAAGGTAGTTCCCACTGAATCAAAGGCCATGGAGTCAAAGATTCAAATAGAGGACCTAACA
GAACTCGCCGTAAAGACTGGCGAACAGTTCATACAGAGTCTCTTACGACTCAATGACAAGAAGAAAATCT
TCGTCAACATGGTGGAGCACGACACACTTGTCTACTCCAAAAATATCAAAGATACAGTCTCAGAAGACCA
AAGGGCAATTGAGACTTTTCAACAAAGGGTAATATCCGGAAACCTCCTCGGATTCCATTGCCCAGCTATC
TGTCACTTTATTGTGAAGATAGTGGAAAAGGAAGGTGGCTCCTACAAATGCCATCATTGCGATAAAGGAA
AGGCCATCGTTGAAGATGCCTCTGCCGACAGTGGTCCCAAAGATGGACCCCCACCCACGAGGAGCATCGT
GGAAAAAGAAGACGTTCCAACCACGTCTTCAAAGCAAGTGGATTGATGTGATATCTCCACTGACGTAAGG
GATGACGCACAATCCCACTATCCTTCGCAAGACCCTTCCTCTATATAAGGAAGTTCATTTCATTTGGAGA
GAACACGGGGGACTCTAGAGTTATCAACAAGTTTGTACAAAAAAGCAGGCTCCACCACTAGTATTGTATC
GATGATGGAAGGAGAAAAGAGAAAGCAAAGGCAACACCAACAAGATAAGCCATATAGAGGTATAAGGATG
AGGAAGTGGGGTAAATGGGTTGCTGAAATTAGAGAACCAAATAAAAGGTCTCGAATTTGGCTTGGTTCTT
ACTCGTCCCCTGTCGCCGCCGCTCGAGCTTATGACACCGCCGTATTTTATCTCAGAGGTCCTACGGCTAG
GCTTAATTTCCCTGAATGTATAGTTAATGATGACCGTGAGCTTCACGATTTATCTGCTGCTTCTATTCGT
AAAAAAGCTACTGAAGTTGGTGCTAGAGTTGATGCTTTGCAAACTGCCGCCGCCCTTCATAATAATTCGT
CTGCAGGTTCTACTGAATCCAACAGTAACTCACATATTAACCCGGGAAGGGTTACTATTAAGCCGGATTT
GAATGAATATCCTAGCCCTGAAAGTTGCGAGGAAGATAACCCCGGGGACCCAGCTTTCTTGTACAAAGTG
GTTGATAACAGCGGGTTAATTAACATCTTTTACCCATACGATGTTCCTGACTATGCGGGCTATCCCTATG
ACGTCCCGGACTATGCAGGATCCTATCCATATGACGTTCCAGATTACGCTGCTCAGTGCAGCGCTTAGAG
CTCGAATTTCCCCGATCGTTCAAACATTTGGCAATAAAGTTTCTTAAGATTGAATCCTGTTGCCGGTCTT
GCGATGATTATCATATAATTTCTGTTGAATTACGTTAAGCATGTAATAATTAACATGTAATGCATGACGT
TATTTATGAGATGGGTTTTTATGATTAGAGTCCCGCAATTATACATTTAATACGCGATAGAAAACAAAAT
ATAGCGCGCAAACTAGGATAAATTATCGCGCGCGGTGTCATCTATGTTACTAGATCGGGAATTAGCTTCA
TCAACGCAAGACATGCGCACGACCGTCTGACAGGAGAGGAATTTCCGACGAGCACAGAAAGGACTTGCTC
TTGGACGTAGGCCTATTTCTCAGGCACATGTATCAAGTGTTCGGACGTGGGTTTTCGATGGTGTATCAGC
CGCCGCCAACTGGGAGATGAGGAGGCTTTCTTGGGGGGCAGTCAGCAGTTCATTTCACAAGACAGAGGAA
CTTGTAAGGAGATGCACTGATTTATCTTGGCGCAAACCAGCAGGACGAATTAGTGGGAATAGCCCGCGAA
TATCTAAGTTATGCCTGTCGGCATGAGCAGAAACTTCCAATTCGAAACAGTTTGGAGAGGTTGTTTTTGG
GCATACCTTTTGTTAGTCAGCCTCTCGATTGCTCATCGTCATTACACAGTACCGAAGTTTGATCGATCTA
GTAACATAGATGACACCGCGCGCGATAATTTATCCTAGTTTGCGCGCTATATTTTGTTTTCTATCGCGTA
TTAAATGTATAATTGCGGGACTCTAATCATAAAAACCCATCTCATAAATAACGTCATGCATTACATGTTA
ATTATTACATGCTTAACGTAATTCAACAGAAATTATATGATAATCATCGCAAGACCGGCAACAGGATTCA
ATCTTAAGAAACTTTATTGCCAAATGTTTGAACGATCTGCTTCGACGCACTCCTTCTTTACTCCACCATC
TCGTCCTTATTGAAAACGTGGGTAGCACCAAAACGAATCAAGTCGCTGGAACTGAAGTTACCAATCACGC
TGGATGATTTGCCAGTTGGATTAATCTTGCCTTTCCCCGCATGAATAATATTGATGAATGCATGCGTGAG
GGGTATTTCGATTTTGGCAATAGCTGCAATTGCCGCGACATCCTCCAACGAGCATAATTCTTCAGAAAAA
TAGCGATGTTCCATGTTGTCAGGGCATGCATGATGCACGTTATGAGGTGACGGTGCTAGGCAGTATTCCC
TCAAAGTTTCATAGTCAGTATCATATTCATCATTGCATTCCTGCAAGAGAGAATTGAGACGCAATCCACA
CGCTGCGGCAACCTTCCGGCGTTCGTGGTCTATTTGCTCTTGGACGTTGCAAACGTAAGTGTTGGATCCC
GGTCGGCATCTACTCTATTCCTTTGCCCTCGGACGAGTGCTGGGGCGTCGGTTTCCACTATCGGCGAGTA
CTTCTACACAGCCATCGGTCCAGACGGCCGCGCTTCTGCGGGCGATTTGTGTACGCCCGACAGTCCCGGC
TCCGGATCGGACGATTGCGTCGCATCGACCCTGCGCCCAAGCTGCATCATCGAAATTGCCGTCAACCAAG
CTCTGATAGAGTTGGTCAAGACCAATGCGGAGCATATACGCCCGGAGCCGCGGCGATCCTGCAAGCTCCG
GATGCCTCCGCTCGAAGTAGCGCGTCTGCTGCTCCATACAAGCCAACCACGGCCTCCAGAAGAAGATGTT
GGCGACCTCGTATTGGGAATCCCCGAACATCGCCTCGCTCCAGTCAATGACCGCTGTTATGCGGCCATTG
TCCGTCAGGACATTGTTGGAGCCGAAATCCGCGTGCACGAGGTGCCGGACTTCGGGGCAGTCCTCGGCCC
AAAGCATCAGCTCATCGAGAGCCTGCGCGACGGACGCACTGACGGTGTCGTCCATCACAGTTTGCCAGTG
ATACACATGGGGATCAGCAATCGCGCATATGAAATCACGCCATGTAGTGTATTGACCGATTCCTTGCGGT
CCGAATGGGCCGAACCCGCTCGTCTGGCTAAGATCGGCCGCAGCGATCGCATCCATGGCCTCCGCGACCG
GCTGCAGAACAGCGGGCAGTTCGGTTTCAGGCAGGTCTTGCAACGTGACACCCTGTGCACGGCGGGAGAT
GCAATAGGTCAGGCTCTCGCTGAATTCCCCAATGTCAAGCACTTCCGGAATCGGGAGCGCGGCCGATGCA
AAGTGCCGATAAACATAACGATCTTTGTAGAAACCATCGGCGCAGCTATTTACCCGCAGGACATATCCAC
GCCCTCCTACATCGAAGCTGAAAGCACGAGATTCTTCGCCCTCCGAGAGCTGCATCAGGTCGGAGACGCT
GTCGAACTTTTCGATCAGAAACTTCTCGACAGACGTCGCGGTGAGTTCAGGCTTTTTCATATCGGGGTCG
TCCTCTCCAAATGAAATGAACTTCCTTATATAGAGGAAGGGTCTTGCGAAGGATAGTGGGATTGTGCGTC
ATCCCTTACGTCAGTGGAGATATCACATCAATCCACTTGCTTTGAAGACGTGGTTGGAACGTCTTCTTTT
TCCACGATGCTCCTCGTGGGTGGGGGTCCATCTTTGGGACCACTGTCGGCAGAGGCATCTTGAACGATAG
CCTTTCCTTTATCGCAATGATGGCATTTGTAGGTGCCACCTTCCTTTTCTACTGTCCTTTTGATGAAGTG
ACAGATAGCTGGGCAATGGAATCCGAGGAGGTTTCCCGATATTACCCTTTGTTGAAAAGTCTCAATAGCC
CTTTGGTCTTCTGAGACTGTATCTTTGATATTCTTGGAGTAGACGAGAGTGTCGTGCTCCACCATGTTGA
CGGATCTCTAGGACGCGTCGACGCGTCGACGCGTCGACGCGTCGACGCGTCCTAGAAGCTAATTCACTGG
CCGTCGTTTTACAACGTCGTGACTGGGAAAACCCTGGCGTTACCCAACTTAATCGCCTTGCAGCACATCC
CCCTTTCGCCAGCTGGCGTAATAGCGAAGAGGCCCGCACCGATCGCCCTTCCCAACAGTTGCGCAGCCTG
AATG
[44 nt withheld, positions 8335-8378]
C
[141 nt withheld, positions 8380-8520]
CCTTTGACGTTGGAGTCCACGTTCTTT
[37 nt withheld, positions 8548-8584]
ACCCTATCTCGGGCTATTCTTTTGATTTATAAGGGATTTTGCCGATTTCGGAACCACCATCAAACAGGAT
TTTCGCCTGCTGGGGCAAACCAGCGTGGACCGCTTGCTGCAACTCTCTCAGGGCCAGGCGGTGAAGGGCA
ATCAGCTGTTGCCCGTCTCACTGGTGAAAAGAAAAACCACCCCAGTACATTAAAAACGTCCGCAATGTGT
TATTAAGTTGTCTAAGCGTCAATTTGTTTACACCACAATATATCCTGCCACCAGCCAGCCAACAGCTCCC
CGACCGGCAGCTCGGCACAAAATCACCACTCGATACAGGCAGCCCATCAGTCCGGGACGGCGTCAGCGGG
AGAGCCGTTGTAAGGCGGCAGACTTTGCTCATGTTACCGATGCTATTCGGAAGAACGGCAACTAAGCTGC
CGGGTTTGAAACACGGATGATCTCGCGGAGGGTAGCATGTTGATTGTAACGATGACAGAGCGTTGCTGCC
TGTGATCAAATATCATCTCCCTCGCAGAGATCCGAATTATCAGCCTTCTTATTCATTTCTCGCTTAACCG
TGACAGGCTGTCGATCTTGAGAACTATGCCGACATAATAGGAAATCGCTGGATAAAGCCGCTGAGGAAGC
TGAGTGGCGCTATTTCTTTAGAAGTGAACGTTGACGATATCAACTCCCCTATCCATTGCTCACCGAATGG
TACAGGTCGGGGACCCGAAGTTCCGACTGTCGGCCTGATGCATCCCCGGCTGATCGACCCCAGATCTGGG
GCTGAGAAAGCCCAGTAAGGAAACAACTGTAGGTTCGAGTCGCGAGATCCCCCGGAACCAAAGGAAGTAG
GTTAAACCCGCTCCGATCAGGCCGAGCCACGCCAGGCCGAGAACATTGGTTCCTGTAGGCATCGGGATTG
GCGGATCAAACACTAAAGCTACTGGAACGAGCAGAAGTCCTCCGGCCGCCAGTTGCCAGGCGGTAAAGGT
GAGCAGAGGCACGGGAGGTTGCCACTTGCGGGTCAGCACGGTTCCGAACGCCATGGAAACCGCCCCCGCC
AGGCCCGCTGCGACGCCGACAGGATCTAGCGCTGCGTTTGGTGTCAACACCAACAGCGCCACGCCCGCAG
TTCCGCAAATAGCCCCCAGGACCGCCATCAATCGTATCGGGCTACCTAGCAGAGCGGCAGAGATGAACAC
GACCATCAGCGGCTGCACAGCGCCTACCGTCGCCGCGACCCCGCCCGGCAGGCGGTAGACCGAAATAAAC
AACAAGCTCCAGAATAGCGAAATATTAAGTGCGCCGAGGATGAAGATGCGCATCCACCAGATTCCCGTTG
GAATCTGTCGGACGATCATCACGAGCAATAAACCCGCCGGCAACGCCCGCAGCAGCATACCGGCGACCCC
TCGGCCTCGCTGTTCGGGCTCCACGAAAACGCCGGACAGATGCGCCTTGTGAGCGTCCTTGGGGCCGTCC
TCCTGTTTGAAGACCGACAGCCCAATGATCTCGCCGTCGATGTAGGCGCCGAATGCCACGGCATCTCGCA
ACCGTTCAGCGAACGCCTCCATGGGCTTTTTCTCCTCGTGCTCGTAAACGGACCCGAACATCTCTGGAGC
TTTCTTCAGGGCCGACAATCGGATCTCGCGGAAATCCTGCACGTCGGCCGCTCCAAGCCGTCGAATCTGA
GCCTTAATCACAATTGTCAATTTTAATCCTCTGTTTATCGGCAGTTCGTAGAGCGCGCCGTGCGTCCCGA
GCGATACTGAGCGAAGCAAGTGCGTCGAGCAGTGCCCGCTTGTTCCTGAAATGCCAGTAAAGCGCTGGCT
GCTGAACCCCCAGCCGGAACTGACCCCACAAGGCCCTAGCGTTTGCAATGCACCAGGTCATCATTGACCC
AGGCGTGTTCCACCAGGCCGCTGCCTCGCAACTCTTCGCAGGCTTCGCCGACCTGCTCGCGCCACTTCTT
CACGCGGGTGGAATCCGATCCGCACATGAGGCGGAAGGTTTCCAGCTTGAGCGGGTACGGCTCCCGGTGC
GAGCTGAAATAGTCGAACATCCGTCGGGCCGTCGGCGACAGCTTGCGGTACTTCTCCCATATGAATTTCG
TGTAGTGGTCGCCAGCAAACAGCACGACGATTTCCTCGTCGATCAGGACCTGGCAACGGGACGTTTTCTT
GCCACGGTCCAGGACGCGGAAGCGGTGCAGCAGCGACACCGATTCCAGGTGCCCAACGCGGTCGGACGTG
AAGCCCATCGCCGTCGCCTGTAGGCGCGACAGGCATTCCTCGGCCTTCGTGTAATACCGGCCATTGATCG
ACCAGCCCAGGTCCTGGCAAAGCTCGTAGAACGTGAAGGTGATCGGCTCGCCGATAGGGGTGCGCTTCGC
GTACTCCAACACCTGCTGCCACACCAGTTCGTCATCGTCGGCCCGCAGCTCGACGCCGGTGTAGGTGATC
TTCACGTCCTTGTTGACGTGGAAAATGACCTTGTTTTGCAGCGCCTCGCGCGGGATTTTCTTGTTGCGCG
TGGTGAACAGGGCAGAGCGGGCCGTGTCGTTTGGCATCGCTCGCATCGTGTCCGGCCACGGCGCAATATC
GAACAAGGAAAGCTGCATTTCCTTGATCTGCTGCTTCGTGTGTTTCAGCAACGCGGCCTGCTTGGCCTCG
CTGACCTGTTTTGCCAGGTCCTCGCCGGCGGTTTTTCGCTTCTTGGTCGTCATAGTTCCTCGCGTGTCGA
TGGTCATCGACTTCGCCAAACCTGCCGCCTCCTGTTCGAGACGACGCGAACGCTCCACGGCGGCCGATGG
CGCGGGCAGGGCAGGGGGAGCCAGTTGCACGCTGTCGCGCTCGATCTTGGCCGTAGCTTGCTGGACCATC
GAGCCGACGGACTGGAAGGTTTCGCGGGGCGCACGCATGACGGTGCGGCTTGCGATGGTTTCGGCATCCT
CGGCGGAAAACCCCGCGTCGATCAGTTCTTGCCTGTATGCCTTCCGGTCAAACGTCCGATTCATTCACCC
TCCTTGCGGGATTGCCCCGACTCACGCCGGGGCAATGTGCCCTTATTCCTGATTTGACCCGCCTGGTGCC
TTGGTGTCCAGATAATCCACCTTATCGGCAATGAAGTCGGTCCCGTAGACCGTCTGGCCGTCCTTCTCGT
ACTTGGTATTCCGAATCTTGCCCTGCACGAATACCAGCGACCCCTTGCCCAAATACTTGCCGTGGGCCTC
GGCCTGAGAGCCAAAACACTTGATGCGGAAGAAGTCGGTGCGCTCCTGCTTGTCGCCGGCATCGTTGCGC
CACATCTAGGTACTAAAACAATTCATCCAGTAAAATATAATATTTTATTTTCTCCCAATCAGGCTTGATC
CCCAGTAAGTCAAAAAATAGCTCGACATACTGTTCTTCCCCGATATCCTCCCTGATCGACCGGACGCAGA
AGGCAATGTCATACCACTTGTCCGCCCTGCCGCTTCTCCCAAGATCAATAAAGCCACTTACTTTGCCATC
TTTCACAAAGATGTTGCTGTCTCCCAGGTCGCCGTGGGAAAAGACAAGTTCCTCTTCGGGCTTTTCCGTC
TTTAAAAAATCATACAGCTCGCGCGGATCTTTAAATGGAGTGTCTTCTTCCCAGTTTTCGCAATCCACAT
CGGCCAGATCGTTATTCAGTAAGTAATCCAATTCGGCTAAGCGGCTGTCTAAGCTATTCGTATAGGGACA
ATCCGATATGTCGATGGAGTGAAAGAGCCTGATGCACTCCGCATACAGCTCGATAATCTTTTCAGGGCTT
TGTTCATCTTCATACTCTTCCGAGCAAAGGACGCCATCGGCCTCACTCATGAGCAGATTGCTCCAGCCAT
CATGCCGTTCAAAGTGCAGGACCTTTGGAACAGGCAGCTTTCCTTCCAGCCATAGCATCATGTCCTTTTC
CCGTTCCACATCATAGGTGGTCCCTTTATACCGGCTGTCCGTCATTTTTAAATATAGGTTTTCATTTTCT
CCCACCAGCTTATATACCTTAGCAGGAGACATTCCTTCCGTATCTTTTACGCAGCGGTATTTTTCGATCA
GTTTTTTCAATTCCGGTGATATTCTCATTTTAGCCATTTATTATTTCCTTCCTCTTTTCTACAGTATTTA
AAGATACCCCAAGAAGCTAATTATAACAAGACGAACTCCAATTCACTGTTCCTTGCATTCTAAAACCTTA
AATACCAGAAAACAGCTTTTTCAAAGTTGTTTTCAAAGTTGGCGTATAACATAGTATCGACGGAGCCGAT
TTTGAAACCACAATTATGGGTGATGCTGCCAACTTACTGATTTAGTGTATGATGGTGTTTTTGAGGTGCT
CCAGTGGCTTCTGTTTCTATCAGCTGTCCCTCCTGTTCAGCTACTGACGGGGTGGTGCGTAACGGCAAAA
GCACCGCCGGACATCAGCGCTATCTCTGCTCTCACTGCCGTAAAACATGGCAACTGCAGTTCACTTACAC
CGCTTCTCAACCCGGTACGCACCAGAAAATCATTGATATGGCCATGAATGGCGTTGGATGCCGGGCAACA
GCCCGCATTATGGGCGTTGGCCTCAACACGATTTTACGTCACTTAAAAAACTCAGGCCGCAGTCGGTAAC
CTCGCGCATACAGCCGGGCAGTGACGTCATCGTCTGCGCGGAAATGGACGAACAGTGGGGCTATGTCGGG
GCTAAATCGCGCCAGCGCTGGCTGTTTTACGCGTATGACAGTCTCCGGAAGACGGTTGTTGCGCACGTAT
TCGGTGAACGCACTATGGCGACGCTGGGGCGTCTTATGAGCCTGCTGTCACCCTTTGACGTGGTGATATG
GATGACGGATGGCTGGCCGCTGTATGAATCCCGCCTGAAGGGAAAGCTGCACGTAATCAGCAAGCGATAT
ACGCAGCGAATTGAGCGGCATAACCTGAATCTGAGGCAGCACCTGGCACGGCTGGGACGGAAGTCGCTGT
CGTTCTCAAAATCGGTGGAGCTGCATGACAAAGTCATCGGGCATTATCTGAACATAAAACACTATCAATA
AGTTGGAGTCATTACCCAATTATGATAGAATTTACAAGCTATAAGGTTATTGTCCTGGGTTTCAAGCATT
AGTCCATGCAAGTTTTTATGCTTTGCCCATTCTATAGATATATTGATAAGCGCGCTGCCTATGCCTTGCC
CCCTGAAATCCTTACATACGGCGATATCTTCTATATAAAAGATATATTATCTTATCAGTATTGTCAATAT
ATTCAAGGCAATCTGCCTCCTCATCCTCTTCATCCTCTTCGTCTTGGTAGCTTTTTAAATATGGCGCTTC
ATAGAGTAATTCTGTAAAGGTCCAATTCTCGTTTTCATACCTCGGTATAATCTTACCTATCACCTCAAAT
GGTTCGCTGGGTTTATCGCACCCCCGAACACGAGCACGGCACCCGCGACCACTATGCCAAGAATGCCCAA
GGTAAAAATTGCCGGCCCCGCCATGAAGTCCGTGAATGCCCCGACGGCCGAAGTGAAGGGCAGGCCGCCA
CCCAGGCCGCCGCCCTCACTGCCCGGCACCTGGTCGCTGAATGTCGATGCCAGCACCTGCGGCACGTCAA
TGCTTCCGGGCGTCGCGCTCGGGCTGATCGCCCATCCCGTTACTGCCCCGATCCCGGCAATGGCAAGGAC
TGCCAGCGCTGCCATTTTTGGGGTGAGGCCGTTCGCGGCCGAGGGGCGCAGCCCCTGGGGGGATGGGAGG
CCCGCGTTAGCGGGCCGGGAGGGTTCGAGAAGGGGGGGCACCCCCCTTCGGCGTGCGCGGTCACGCGCAC
AGGGCGCAGCCCTGGTTAAAAACAAGGTTTATAAATATTGGTTTAAAAGCAGGTTAAAAGACAGGTTAGC
GGTGGCCGAAAAACGGGCGGAAACCCTTGCAAATGCTGGATTTTCTGCCTGTGGACAGCCCCTCAAATGT
CAATAGGTGCGCCCCTCATCTGTCAGCACTCTGCCCCTCAAGTGTCAAGGATCGCGCCCCTCATCTGTCA
GTAGTCGCGCCCCTCAAGTGTCAATACCGCAGGGCACTTATCCCCAGGCTTGTCCACATCATCTGTGGGA
AACTCGCGTAAAATCAGGCGTTTTCGCCGATTTGCGAGGCTGGCCAGCTCCACGTCGCCGGCCGAAATCG
AGCCTGCCCCTCATCTGTCAACGCCGCGCCGGGTGAGTCGGCCCCTCAAGTGTCAACGTCCGCCCCTCAT
CTGTCAGTGAGGGCCAAGTTTTCCGCGAGGTATCCACAACGCCGGCGGCCGCGGTGTCTCGCACACGGCT
TCGACGGCGTTTCTGGCGCGTTTGCAGGGCCATAGACGGCCGCCAGCCCAGCGGCGAGGGCAACCAGCCC
GGTGAGCGTCGGAAAGGCGC
Features (pLannotate 1.2.2; 36 found; start..end, strand, type, name):
      3..89      -  CDS            traI (fragment): TRAI6_ECOLX - Experimental evidence at protein level: Swiss-Prot protein existence level 1. The initiation process of transfer DNA synthesis requires the interaction of at least three plasmid-specific components (TraH, I, and J) at the transfer origin resulting in the assembly of a specialised nucleoprotein complex - the relaxosome. Site- and strand-specific cleavage at the transfer origin is dependent on TraI and TraJ. From Escherichia coli.
    127..498     -  CDS            traJ: oriT-recognizing protein; traJ
    531..640     -  oriT           oriT: incP origin of transfer
    772..962     +  rep_origin     ori (fragment): high-copy-number ColE1/pMB1/pBR322/pUC origin of replication
   1321..1971    -  CDS            TetR: tetracycline resistance regulatory protein; tetR
   2077..2326    +  CDS            TcR (fragment): tetracycline efflux protein; tetA; confers resistance to tetracycline
   2436..2460    -  misc_feature   RB T-DNA repeat: right border repeat from nopaline C58 T-DNA
   2490..2508    +  misc_feature   MCS (fragment): pUC18/19 multiple cloning site
   2559..2904    +  promoter       CaMV 35S promoter: strong constitutive promoter from cauliflower mosaic virus
   2856..2902    +  promoter       minimal CaMV 35S promoter: minimal 35S promoter from cauliflower mosaic virus
   2914..2932    -  misc_feature   MCS (fragment): pUC18/19 multiple cloning site
   2943..3458    +  CDS            P19_TBSVC: Experimental evidence at protein level: Swiss-Prot protein existence level 1. Acts as a suppressor of RNA-mediated gene silencing, also known as post-transcriptional gene silencing (PTGS), a mechanism of plant viral defense that limits the accumulation of viral RNAs. Binds to short interfering RNAs (siRNAs) with high affinity. Acts as a molecular caliper to specifically select siRNAs based on the length of the duplex region of the RNA (By similarity). From Tomato bushy stunt virus (strain Cherry) (TBSV).
   3531..3707    +  polyA_signal   CaMV poly(A) signal: cauliflower mosaic virus polyadenylation signal
   4210..4551    +  promoter       CaMV 35S promoter: strong constitutive promoter from cauliflower mosaic virus
   4577..4601    +  protein_bind   attB1: mutant version of attB; recombination site for the Gateway® BP reaction BP Clonase™
   4658..5077    +  CDS            ERF011 (fragment): ERF11_ARATH - Experimental evidence at transcript level: Swiss-Prot protein existence level 2. Probably acts as a transcriptional activator. Binds to the GCC-box pathogenesis-related promoter element. May be involved in the regulation of gene expression by stress factors and by components of stress signal transduction pathways (By similarity). From Arabidopsis thaliana (Mouse-ear cress).
   5088..5112    -  protein_bind   attB2: mutant version of attB; recombination site for the Gateway® BP reaction BP Clonase™
   5141..5230    +  CDS            3xHA: three tandem HA epitope tags
   5264..5516    +  terminator     NOS terminator: nopaline synthase terminator and poly(A) signal
   5945..6197    -  terminator     NOS terminator: nopaline synthase terminator and poly(A) signal
   6221..6649    -  CDS            nos (fragment): DHNO_AGRT7 - Protein inferred from homology: Swiss-Prot protein existence level 3. From Agrobacterium tumefaciens (strain T37).
   6665..7690    -  CDS            HygR: aminoglycoside phosphotransferase from E. coli; aph(4)-Ia; confers resistance to hygromycin
   7700..8044    -  promoter       CaMV 35S promoter: strong constitutive promoter from cauliflower mosaic virus
   7701..7747    -  promoter       minimal CaMV 35S promoter: minimal 35S promoter from cauliflower mosaic virus
   8182..8337    +  CDS            lacZα (fragment) (sequence partly withheld): LacZα fragment of β-galactosidase; lacZ fragment
   8335..8635    +  rep_origin     M13 ori (fragment) (sequence partly withheld): M13 bacteriophage origin of replication; arrow indicates direction of (+) strand synthesis
   8636..8766    +  CDS            lacI (fragment): lac repressor; lacI; The lac repressor binds to the lac operator to inhibit transcription in E. coli. This inhibition can be relieved by adding lactose or isopropyl-β-D-thiogalactopyranoside (IPTG).
   8820..8844    -  misc_feature   LB T-DNA repeat: left border repeat from nopaline C58 T-DNA
  10301..10420   -  CDS            tetR (fragment): TETR1_ECOLX - Experimental evidence at protein level: Swiss-Prot protein existence level 1. TetR is the repressor of the tetracycline resistance element; its N-terminal region forms a helix-turn-helix structure and binds DNA. Binding of tetracycline to TetR reduces the repressor affinity for the tetracycline resistance gene (tetA) promoter operator sites. From Escherichia coli.
  10440..11588   -  CDS            trfA: trans-acting replication protein that binds to and activates oriV
  11887..12681   -  CDS            KanR: aminoglycoside phosphotransferase; aphA-3; confers resistance to kanamycin
  12873..13640   +  mobile_element IS1: prokaryotic transposable element IS1
  13649..13798   -  CDS            satA (fragment): STA_BACSU - Also known as yyaR. Experimental evidence at protein level: Swiss-Prot protein existence level 1. Involved in resistance to streptothricin, a broad-spectrum antibiotic produced by streptomycetes. Detoxifies streptothricin via acetylation of the beta amino group of the first beta-lysyl moiety of streptothricin. From Bacillus subtilis (strain 168).
  13797..13991   -  CDS            satA (fragment): STA_BACSU - Also known as yyaR. Experimental evidence at protein level: Swiss-Prot protein existence level 1. Involved in resistance to streptothricin, a broad-spectrum antibiotic produced by streptomycetes. Detoxifies streptothricin via acetylation of the beta amino group of the first beta-lysyl moiety of streptothricin. From Bacillus subtilis (strain 168).
  13994..14269   -  CDS            klaC (fragment): KLAC_ECOLX - Also known as telB. Protein predicted: Swiss-Prot protein existence level 4. Belongs to the kla operon, which is associated with cryptic tellurite resistance, and IncW plasmid fertility inhibition. From Escherichia coli.
  14333..14964   -  rep_origin     oriV: incP origin of replication
