[The description below was written by a language model from this plasmid's Addgene catalogue record and pLannotate feature annotations shown in this document.]
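Description:
pGWB14-LYX017 is a plant expression binary vector built on the pGWB14 backbone for Agrobacterium-mediated transient or stable expression of a Nicotiana benthamiana transcription factor (gene model Niben101Scf06444g02001.1). The backbone carries the IncP broad-host-range replication system (oriV with the trans-acting trfA gene), consistent with its low copy number in E. coli and its maintenance in Agrobacterium, together with oriT and traJ for mobilisation. Bacterial selection is by kanamycin through an aphA-3 cassette. The feature table also picks up backbone remnants such as partial tetracycline resistance genes, an IS1 element and lacZα/M13 fragments, none of which appears to be a functional part of the design.

Between the nopaline-type right and left T-DNA borders lie three plant cassettes. The payload cassette uses a CaMV 35S promoter to drive the transcription factor coding sequence, which is flanked by attB1 and attB2 sites and followed by a 3xHA tag and the NOS terminator, giving a C-terminally HA-tagged protein suited to immunodetection or immunoprecipitation. The annotation matches part of the insert to Arabidopsis ERF011, suggesting an AP2/ERF-family factor, although the catalogue record does not name the family. The record lists Gibson assembly as the cloning method despite the Gateway-type att sites. A second 35S-driven cassette, not mentioned in the catalogue fields, encodes the tomato bushy stunt virus P19 silencing suppressor with a CaMV poly(A) signal, which would be expected to boost transgene expression in leaf infiltration assays by binding siRNAs. The third cassette, in the opposite orientation, expresses hygromycin phosphotransferase from a 35S promoter with a NOS terminator for selecting stable plant transformants.
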