Addgene plasmid #126235: pGWB14-LYX017
Purpose: With a Nicotiana benthamiana transcription factor in PGWB14 backbone, for Agrobacterium mediated transient or stable expression corresponding transcription factor fused with a C-terminal HA tag.
Depositing lab: Silin Zhong. Depositing organization: Chinese University of Hong Kong.
Backbone
  Vector backbone: pGWB14
  Vector type: Plant Expression
  Selectable markers: Hygromycin
Growth in bacteria
  Bacterial resistance: Kanamycin, 50 μg/mL
  Growth temperature: 37°C
  Growth strain: DH5alpha
  Copy number: Low Copy
Gene/Insert
  Gene/Insert name: Niben101Scf06444g02001.1
  Species: Nicotiana benthamiana
  Promoter: CaMV 35S
  Tag / fusion protein: HA (C terminal on insert)
  Cloning method: Gibson Cloning
Terms and licenses: Academic/Nonprofit Terms; Industry Terms: Not Available to Industry
How to cite: pGWB14-LYX017 was a gift from Silin Zhong (Addgene plasmid # 126235 ; http://n2t.net/addgene:126235 ; RRID:Addgene_126235)
